Addgene plasmid #188237: pCW57-Cx26G45E-IRES-GCaMP6s
Purpose: 3rd generation, inducible bicistronic lentiviral plasmid for expression of human connexin 26 variant p.G45E and GCaMP6s
Depositing lab: Fabio Mammano. Depositing organization: Consiglio Nazionale delle Ricerche (CNR). Publication: A Quantitative Assay for Ca(2+) Uptake through Normal and Pathological Hemichannels. Nardin C, Tettey-Matey A, Donati V, Marazziti D, Di Pietro C, Peres C, Raspa M, Zonta F, Yang G, Gorelik M, Singh S, Cardarelli L, Sidhu SS, Mammano F. Int J Mol Sci. 2022 Jun 30;23(13). pii: ijms23137337. doi: 10.3390/ijms23137337. PubMed 35806342.
Backbone
  Vector backbone: pcW57.1
  Backbone manufacturer: Addgene, plasmid 41393
  Backbone size w/o insert (bp): 7611
  Total vector size (bp): 9345
  Modifications to backbone: 1743 bp removed (from 267 to 2009)
  Vector type: Mammalian Expression, Lentiviral
  Selectable markers: Puromycin
Growth in bacteria
  Bacterial resistance: Ampicillin, 100 μg/mL
  Growth temperature: 37°C
  Growth strain: NEB Stable
  Copy number: High Copy
Gene/Insert
  Gene/Insert name: GJB2 (alt name: Cx26)
  Species: H. sapiens (human)
  Insert size (bp): 681
  Mutation: p.G45E
  GenBank ID: NM_004004.6
  Entrez Gene: GJB2 (a.k.a. BAPS, CX26, DFNA3, DFNA3A, DFNB1, DFNB1A, HID, KID, NSRD1, PPK)
  Promoter: Tight TRE promoter
  Cloning method: Restriction Enzyme; 5′ cloning site NheI (unknown if destroyed); 3′ cloning site EcoRI (unknown if destroyed)
  Sequencing primers: 5′ ATCGAAGGCTCCCTGTGGTG; 3′ ACAGTGTTGGGACAAGGCCA
Resource information
  A portion of this plasmid was derived from a plasmid made by: Cx26 p.G45E was gene-synthesised by Bio-Fab Research, https://www.biofabresearch.com/en/
Terms and licenses: Academic/Nonprofit Terms; Industry Terms: Not Available to Industry
How to cite: pCW57-Cx26G45E-IRES-GCaMP6s was a gift from Fabio Mammano (Addgene plasmid # 188237 ; http://n2t.net/addgene:188237 ; RRID:Addgene_188237)
