[The description below was written by a language model from this plasmid's Addgene catalogue record and pLannotate feature annotations shown in this document.]
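Description:
pCW57-Cx26G45E-IRES-GCaMP6s is a third-generation, doxycycline-inducible lentiviral transfer plasmid built on the pCW57.1 backbone, designed to co-express a pathogenic variant of human connexin 26 together with a genetically encoded calcium indicator in mammalian cells. It is propagated in E. coli through a high-copy ColE1/pUC-type origin with ampicillin selection (β-lactamase). The viral portion has the usual third-generation layout: an RSV promoter driving a truncated HIV-1 5' LTR, the Ψ packaging signal with a gag fragment, the RRE for Rev-dependent export, cPPT/CTS, a WPRE, and a self-inactivating ΔU3 3' LTR followed by an SV40 poly(A) signal.

The payload is a bicistronic cassette under the tight TRE promoter (seven tet operators upstream of a minimal CMV promoter). The first cistron is human GJB2 (Cx26) carrying the p.G45E substitution, which was gene-synthesised. An EMCV IRES then allows cap-independent translation of GCaMP6s from the same transcript, so that cells expressing the mutant connexin also report cytosolic calcium by fluorescence. Downstream, a constitutive human PGK promoter drives puromycin N-acetyltransferase followed by the reverse tetracycline transactivator rtTA3. This supplies both selection of transduced cells and the doxycycline-responsive activator in a single all-in-one vector.

According to the associated publication title, the construct serves in a quantitative assay of calcium uptake through normal and pathological hemichannels. The catalogue lists a total size of 9,345 bp, whereas the annotated full sequence record is 10,248 nt. The record does not explain this discrepancy.
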