Features (pLannotate 1.2.2; 28 found; start..end, strand, type, name):
    263..940     +  CDS            GJB2: CXB2_HUMAN - Experimental evidence at protein level: Swiss-Prot protein existence level 1. Structural component of gap junctions (PubMed:17551008, PubMed:19340074, PubMed:21094651, PubMed:26753910, PubMed:16849369, PubMed:19384972). Gap junctions are dodecameric channels that connect the cytoplasm of adjoining cells. They are formed by the docking of two hexameric hemichannels, one from each cell membrane (PubMed:17551008, PubMed:19340074, PubMed:21094651, PubMed:26753910). Small molecules and ions diffuse from one cell to a neighboring cell via the central pore (PubMed:21094651, PubMed:168493
   1075..1537    +  misc_feature   IRES: internal ribosome entry site (IRES) of the encephalomyocarditis virus (EMCV)
   1551..2901    +  CDS            GCaMP6s (fragment): improved fluorescent protein-based calcium sensor (Chen et al., 2013)
   2910..3420    +  promoter       hPGK promoter: human phosphoglycerate kinase 1 promoter
   3430..4026    +  CDS            PuroR (fragment): puromycin N-acetyltransferase; pac from Streptomyces; confers resistance to puromycin
   4081..4778    +  CDS            rtTA3 (fragment): reverse tetracycline transactivator 3 activates expression from Tet-responsive promoters in the presence of doxycycline
   4708..4818    +  CDS            VP48: 3 tandem repeats of the minimal activation domain of herpes simplex virus VP16 (Cheng et al., 2013)
   4854..5402    +  misc_feature   WPRE (fragment): woodchuck hepatitis virus posttranscriptional regulatory element
   5428..5499    +  CDS            nef (fragment): NEF_HV1Z2 - Experimental evidence at protein level: Swiss-Prot protein existence level 1. Extracellular Nef protein targets CD4(+) T-lymphocytes for apoptosis by interacting with CXCR4 surface receptors. From Human immunodeficiency virus type 1 group M subtype D (isolate Z2/CDC-Z34) (HIV-1).
   5501..5734    +  LTR            3' LTR (ΔU3): self-inactivating 3' long terminal repeat (LTR) from HIV-1
   5806..5927    +  polyA_signal   SV40 poly(A) signal: SV40 polyadenylation signal
   5967..6102    +  rep_origin     SV40 ori: SV40 origin of replication
   6110..6173    +  promoter       AmpR promoter: bla
   6174..7034    +  CDS            AmpR: β-lactamase; bla; confers resistance to ampicillin, carbenicillin, and related antibiotics
   7205..7793    +  rep_origin     ori: high-copy-number ColE1/pMB1/pBR322/pUC origin of replication
   7976..8068    +  CDS            lacI (fragment): lac repressor; lacI; The lac repressor binds to the lac operator to inhibit transcription in E. coli. This inhibition can be relieved by adding lactose or isopropyl-β-D-thiogalactopyranoside (IPTG).
   8081..8102    +  protein_bind   CAP binding site: CAP binding activates transcription in the presence of cAMP. E. coli catabolite activator protein
   8117..8147    +  promoter       lac promoter: promoter for the E. coli lac operon
   8155..8171    +  protein_bind   lac operator: The lac repressor binds to the lac operator to inhibit transcription in E. coli. This inhibition can be relieved by adding lactose or isopropyl-β-D-thiogalactopyranoside (IPTG). lac repressor encoded by lacI
   8216..8234    +  promoter       T3 promoter: promoter for bacteriophage T3 RNA polymerase
   8262..8488    +  promoter       RSV promoter: Rous sarcoma virus enhancer/promoter
   8489..8669    +  LTR            5' LTR (truncated): truncated 5' long terminal repeat (LTR) from HIV-1
   8716..8841    +  misc_feature   HIV-1 Ψ: packaging signal of human immunodeficiency virus type 1
   8825..9188    +  CDS            HIV-1 gag (fragment): gag protein from human immunodeficiency virus 1; gag
   9334..9567    +  misc_feature   RRE: The Rev response element (RRE) of HIV-1 allows for Rev-dependent mRNA export from the nucleus to the cytoplasm.
   9944..9968    +  CDS            Rev (fragment): human immunodeficiency virus 1 (HIV-1) Rev protein; rev; enhances nuclear export of unspliced and incompletely spliced viral mRNAs
  10009..10126   +  misc_feature   cPPT/CTS: central polypurine tract and central termination sequence of HIV-1
  10180..246     +  promoter       tight TRE promoter (across the origin): Tet-responsive promoter PTight, consisting of seven tet operator sequences followed by the minimal CMV promoter
>Addgene plasmid #188237 | pCW57-Cx26G45E-IRES-GCaMP6s | addgene full sequence | sequence record 406653 | Addgene NGS Result
TCGAGTTTACTCCCTATCAGTGATAGAGAACGTATGTCGAGTTTACTCCCTATCAGTGATAGAGAACGTA
TGTCGAGTTTACTCCCTATCAGTGATAGAGAACGTATGTCGAGTTTATCCCTATCAGTGATAGAGAACGT
ATGTCGAGTTTACTCCCTATCAGTGATAGAGAACGTATGTCGAGGTAGGCGTGTACGGTGGGAGGCCTAT
ATAAGCAGAGCTCGTTTAGTGAACCGTCAGATCGCCTGGAGAATTGGCTAGCATGGATTGGGGCACGCTG
CAGACGATCCTGGGGGGTGTGAACAAACACTCCACCAGCATTGGAAAGATCTGGCTCACCGTCCTCTTCA
TTTTTCGCATTATGATCCTCGTTGTGGCTGCAAAGGAGGTGTGGGAAGATGAGCAGGCCGACTTTGTCTG
CAACACCCTGCAGCCAGGCTGCAAGAACGTGTGCTACGATCACTACTTCCCCATCTCCCACATCCGGCTA
TGGGCCCTGCAGCTGATCTTCGTGTCCACGCCAGCGCTCCTAGTGGCCATGCACGTGGCCTACCGGAGAC
ATGAGAAGAAGAGGAAGTTCATCAAGGGGGAGATAAAGAGTGAATTTAAGGACATCGAGGAGATCAAAAC
CCAGAAGGTCCGCATCGAAGGCTCCCTGTGGTGGACCTACACAAGCAGCATCTTCTTCCGGGTCATCTTC
GAAGCCGCCTTCATGTACGTCTTCTATGTCATGTACGACGGCTTCTCCATGCAGCGGCTGGTGAAGTGCA
ACGCCTGGCCTTGTCCCAACACTGTGGACTGCTTTGTGTCCCGGCCCACGGAGAAGACTGTCTTCACAGT
GTTCATGATTGCAGTGTCTGGAATTTGCATCCTGCTGAATGTCACTGAATTGTGTTATTTGCTAATTAGA
TATTGTTCTGGGAAGTCAAAAAAGCCAGTTTAAGAATTCTTAATTAAACGCGTCCCCTCTCCCTCCCCCC
CCCCTAACGTTACTGGCCGAAGCCGCTTGGAATAAGGCCGGTGTGCGTTTGTCTATATGTTATTTTCCAC
CATATTGCCGTCTTTTGGCAATGTGAGGGCCCGGAAACCTGGCCCTGTCTTCTTGACGAGCATTCCTAGG
GGTCTTTCCCCTCTCGCCAAAGGAATGCAAGGTCTGTTGAATGTCGTGAAGGAAGCAGTTCCTCTGGAAG
CTTCTTGAAGACAAACAACGTCTGTAGCGACCCTTTGCAGGCAGCGGAACCCCCCACCTGGCGACAGGTG
CCTCTGCGGCCAAAAGCCACGTGTATAAGATACACCTGCAAAGGCGGCACAACCCCAGTGCCACGTTGTG
AGTTGGATAGTTGTGGAAAGAGTCAAATGGCTCTCCTCAAGCGTATTCAACAAGGGGCTGAAGGATGCCC
AGAAGGTACCCCATTGTATGGGATCTGATCTGGGGCCTCGGTGCACATGCTTTACATGTGTTTAGTCGAG
GTTAAAAAAACGTCTAGGCCCCCCGAACCACGGGGACGTGGTTTTCCTTTGAAAAACACGATGATAATAT
GGCCACAACCATGGGTTCTCATCATCATCATCATCATGGTATGGCTAGCATGACTGGTGGACAGCAAATG
GGTCGGGATCTGTACGACGATGACGATAAGGATCTCGCCACCATGGTCGACTCATCACGTCGTAAGTGGA
ATAAGACAGGTCACGCAGTCAGAGCTATAGGTCGGCTGAGCTCACTCGAGAACGTCTATATCAAGGCCGA
CAAGCAGAAGAACGGCATCAAGGCGAACTTCCACATCCGCCACAACATCGAGGACGGCGGCGTGCAGCTC
GCCTACCACTACCAGCAGAACACCCCCATCGGCGACGGCCCCGTGCTGCTGCCCGACAACCACTACCTGA
GCGTGCAGTCCAAACTTTCGAAAGACCCCAACGAGAAGCGCGATCACATGGTCCTGCTGGAGTTCGTGAC
CGCCGCCGGGATCACTCTCGGCATGGACGAGCTGTACAAGGGCGGTACCGGAGGGAGCATGGTGAGCAAG
GGCGAGGAGCTGTTCACCGGGGTGGTGCCCATCCTGGTCGAGCTGGACGGCGACGTAAACGGCCACAAGT
TCAGCGTGTCCGGCGAGGGTGAGGGCGATGCCACCTACGGCAAGCTGACCCTGAAGTTCATCTGCACCAC
CGGCAAGCTGCCCGTGCCCTGGCCCACCCTCGTGACCACCCTGACCTACGGCGTGCAGTGCTTCAGCCGC
TACCCCGACCACATGAAGCAGCACGACTTCTTCAAGTCCGCCATGCCCGAAGGCTACATCCAGGAGCGCA
CCATCTTCTTCAAGGACGACGGCAACTACAAGACCCGCGCCGAGGTGAAGTTCGAGGGCGACACCCTGGT
GAACCGCATCGAGCTGAAGGGCATCGACTTCAAGGAGGACGGCAACATCCTGGGGCACAAGCTGGAGTAC
AACCTGCCGGACCAACTGACTGAAGAGCAGATCGCAGAATTTAAAGAGGCTTTCTCCCTATTTGACAAGG
ACGGGGATGGGACAATAACAACCAAGGAGCTGGGGACGGTGATGCGGTCTCTGGGGCAGAACCCCACAGA
AGCAGAGCTGCAGGACATGATCAATGAAGTAGATGCCGACGGTGACGGCACAATCGACTTCCCTGAGTTC
CTGACAATGATGGCAAGAAAAATGAAATACAGGGACACGGAAGAAGAAATTAGAGAAGCGTTCGGTGTGT
TTGATAAGGATGGCAATGGCTACATCAGTGCAGCAGAGCTTCGCCACGTGATGACAAACCTTGGAGAGAA
GTTAACAGATGAAGAGGTTGATGAAATGATCAGGGAAGCAGACATCGATGGGGATGGTCAGGTAAACTAC
GAAGAGTTTGTACAAATGATGACAGCGAAGTAGGGATCCGGGGTTGGGGTTGCGCCTTTTCCAAGGCAGC
CCTGGGTTTGCGCAGGGACGCGGCTGCTCTGGGCGTGGTTCCGGGAAACGCAGCGGCGCCGACCCTGGGT
CTCGCACATTCTTCACGTCCGTTCGCAGCGTCACCCGGATCTTCGCCGCTACCCTTGTGGGCCCCCCGGC
GACGCTTCCTGCTCCGCCCCTAAGTCGGGAAGGTTCCTTGCGGTTCGCGGCGTGCCGGACGTGACAAACG
GAAGCCGCACGTCTCACTAGTACCCTCGCAGACGGACAGCGCCAGGGAGCAATGGCAGCGCGCCGACCGC
GATGGGCTGTGGCCAATAGCGGCTGCTCAGCAGGGCGCGCCGAGAGCAGCGGCCGGGAAGGGGCGGTGCG
GGAGGCGGGGTGTGGGGCGGTAGTGTGGGCCCTGTTCCTGCCCGCGCGGTGTTCCGCATTCTGCAAGCCT
CCGGAGCGCACGTCGGCAGTCGGCTCCCTCGTTGACCGAATCACCGACCTCTCTCCCCAGCAATTCACCA
TGACCGAGTACAAGCCCACGGTGCGCCTCGCCACCCGCGACGACGTCCCCAGGGCCGTACGCACCCTCGC
CGCCGCGTTCGCCGACTACCCCGCCACGCGCCACACCGTCGATCCGGACCGCCACATCGAGCGGGTCACC
GAGCTGCAAGAACTCTTCCTCACGCGCGTCGGGCTCGACATCGGCAAGGTGTGGGTCGCGGACGACGGCG
CCGCGGTGGCGGTCTGGACCACGCCGGAGAGCGTCGAAGCGGGGGCGGTGTTCGCCGAGATCGGCCCGCG
CATGGCCGAGTTGAGCGGTTCCCGGCTGGCCGCGCAGCAACAGATGGAAGGCCTCCTGGCGCCGCACCGG
CCCAAGGAGCCCGCGTGGTTCCTGGCCACCGTCGGCGTCTCGCCCGACCACCAGGGCAAGGGTCTGGGCA
GCGCCGTCGTGCTCCCCGGAGTGGAGGCGGCCGAGCGCGCCGGGGTGCCCGCCTTCCTGGAGACCTCCGC
GCCCCGCAACCTCCCCTTCTACGAGCGGCTCGGCTTCACCGTCACCGCCGACGTCGAGGTGCCCGAAGGA
CCGCGCACCTGGTGCATGACCCGCAAGCCCGGTGCCGAAGGTAGAGGTTCTCTCCTCACTTGTGGTGATG
TTGAAGAAAACCCTGGTCCAATGTCTAGACTGGACAAGAGCAAAGTCATAAACGGAGCTCTGGAATTACT
CAATGGTGTCGGTATCGAAGGCCTGACGACAAGGAAACTCGCTCAAAAGCTGGGAGTTGAGCAGCCTACC
CTGTACTGGCACGTGAAGAACAAGCGGGCCCTGCTCGATGCCCTGCCAATCGAGATGCTGGACAGGCATC
ATACCCACTTCTGCCCCCTGGAAGGCGAGTCATGGCAAGACTTTCTGCGGAACAACGCCAAGTCATACCG
CTGTGCTCTCCTCTCACATCGCGACGGGGCTAAAGTGCATCTCGGCACCCGCCCAACAGAGAAACAGTAC
GAAACCCTGGAAAATCAGCTCGCGTTCCTGTGTCAGCAAGGCTTCTCCCTGGAGAACGCACTGTACGCTC
TGTCCGCCGTGGGCCACTTTACACTGGGCTGCGTATTGGAGGAACAGGAGCATCAAGTAGCAAAAGAGGA
AAGAGAGACACCTACCACCGATTCTATGCCCCCACTTCTGAGACAAGCAATTGAGCTGTTCGACCGGCAG
GGAGCCGAACCTGCCTTCCTTTTCGGCCTGGAACTAATCATATGTGGCCTGGAGAAACAGCTAAAGTGCG
AAAGCGGCGGGCCGACCGACGCCCTTGACGATTTTGACTTAGACATGCTCCCAGCCGATGCCCTTGACGA
CTTTGACCTTGATATGCTGCCTGCTGACGCTCTTGACGATTTTGACCTTGACATGCTCCCCGGGTAACTA
AGTAAGGATCGATCCAAGATATCGTATTCTTAACTATGTTGCTCCTTTTACGCTATGTGGATACGCTGCT
TTAATGCCTTTGTATCATGCTATTGCTTCCCGTATGGCTTTCATTTTCTCCTCCTTGTATAAATCCTGGT
TGCTGTCTCTTTATGAGGAGTTGTGGCCCGTTGTCAGGCAACGTGGCGTGGTGTGCACTGTGTTTGCTGA
CGCAACCCCCACTGGTTGGGGCATTGCCACCACCTGTCAGCTCCTTTCCGGGACTTTCGCTTTCCCCCTC
CCTATTGCCACGGCGGAACTCATCGCCGCCTGCCTTGCCCGCTGCTGGACAGGGGCTCGGCTGTTGGGCA
CTGACAATTCCGTGGTGTTGTCGGGGAAGCTGACGTCCTTTCCATGGCTGCTCGCCTGTGTTGCCACCTG
GATTCTGCGCGGGACGTCCTTCTGCTACGTCCCTTCGGCCCTCAATCCAGCGGACCTTCCTTCCCGCGGC
CTGCTGCCGGCTCTGCGGCCTCTTCCGCGTCTTCGCCTTCGCCCTCAGACGAGTCGGATCTCCCTTTGGG
CCGCCTCCCCGCCTGTTTCGCCTCGGCGTCCGGACTAGAGGTACCTTTAAGACCAATGACTTACAAGGCA
GCTGTAGATCTTAGCCACTTTTTAAAAGAAAAGGGGGGACTGGAAGGGCTAATTCACTCCCAACGAAGAC
AAGATCTGCTTTTTGCTTGTACTGGGTCTCTCTGGTTAGACCAGATCTGAGCCTGGGAGCTCTCTGGCTA
ACTAGGGAACCCACTGCTTAAGCCTCAATAAAGCTTGCCTTGAGTGCTTCAAGTAGTGTGTGCCCGTCTG
TTGTGTGACTCTGGTAACTAGAGATCCCTCAGACCCTTTTAGTCAGTGTGGAAAATCTCTAGCAGTAGTA
GTTCATGTCATCTTATTATTCAGTATTTATAACTTGCAAAGAAATGAATATCAGAGAGTGAGAGGAACTT
GTTTATTGCAGCTTATAATGGTTACAAATAAAGCAATAGCATCACAAATTTCACAAATAAAGCATTTTTT
TCACTGCATTCTAGTTGTGGTTTGTCCAAACTCATCAATGTATCTTATCATGTCTGGCTCTAGCTATCCC
GCCCCTAACTCCGCCCATCCCGCCCCTAACTCCGCCCAGTTCCGCCCATTCTCCGCCCCATGGCTGACTA
ATTTTTTTTATTTATGCAGAGGCCGAGGCCGCCTCGGCCTCTGAGCTATTCCAGAAGTAGTGAGGAGGCT
TTTTTGGAGGCCTTTCAAATATGTATCCGCTCATGAGACAATAACCCTGATAAATGCTTCAATAATATTG
AAAAAGGAAGAGTATGAGTATTCAACATTTCCGTGTCGCCCTTATTCCCTTTTTTGCGGCATTTTGCCTT
CCTGTTTTTGCTCACCCAGAAACGCTGGTGAAAGTAAAAGATGCTGAAGATCAGTTGGGTGCACGAGTGG
GTTACATCGAACTGGATCTCAACAGCGGTAAGATCCTTGAGAGTTTTCGCCCCGAAGAACGTTTTCCAAT
GATGAGCACTTTTAAAGTTCTGCTATGTGGCGCGGTATTATCCCGTATTGACGCCGGGCAAGAGCAACTC
GGTCGCCGCATACACTATTCTCAGAATGACTTGGTTGAGTACTCACCAGTCACAGAAAAGCATCTTACGG
ATGGCATGACAGTAAGAGAATTATGCAGTGCTGCCATAACCATGAGTGATAACACTGCGGCCAACTTACT
TCTGACAACGATCGGAGGACCGAAGGAGCTAACCGCTTTTTTGCACAACATGGGGGATCATGTAACTCGC
CTTGATCGTTGGGAACCGGAGCTGAATGAAGCCATACCAAACGACGAGCGTGACACCACGATGCCTGTAG
CAATGGCAACAACGTTGCGCAAACTATTAACTGGCGAACTACTTACTCTAGCTTCCCGGCAACAATTAAT
AGACTGGATGGAGGCGGATAAAGTTGCAGGACCACTTCTGCGCTCGGCCCTTCCGGCTGGCTGGTTTATT
GCTGATAAATCTGGAGCCGGTGAGCGTGGGTCTCGCGGTATCATTGCAGCACTGGGGCCAGATGGTAAGC
CCTCCCGTATCGTAGTTATCTACACGACGGGGAGTCAGGCAACTATGGATGAACGAAATAGACAGATCGC
TGAGATAGGTGCCTCACTGATTAAGCATTGGTAACTGTCAGACCAAGTTTACTCATATATACTTTAGATT
GATTTAAAACTTCATTTTTAATTTAAAAGGATCTAGGTGAAGATCCTTTTTGATAATCTCATGACCAAAA
TCCCTTAACGTGAGTTTTCGTTCCACTGAGCGTCAGACCCCGTAGAAAAGATCAAAGGATCTTCTTGAGA
TCCTTTTTTTCTGCGCGTAATCTGCTGCTTGCAAACAAAAAAACCACCGCTACCAGCGGTGGTTTGTTTG
CCGGATCAAGAGCTACCAACTCTTTTTCCGAAGGTAACTGGCTTCAGCAGAGCGCAGATACCAAATACTG
TTCTTCTAGTGTAGCCGTAGTTAGGCCACCACTTCAAGAACTCTGTAGCACCGCCTACATACCTCGCTCT
GCTAATCCTGTTACCAGTGGCTGCTGCCAGTGGCGATAAGTCGTGTCTTACCGGGTTGGACTCAAGACGA
TAGTTACCGGATAAGGCGCAGCGGTCGGGCTGAACGGGGGGTTCGTGCACACAGCCCAGCTTGGAGCGAA
CGACCTACACCGAACTGAGATACCTACAGCGTGAGCTATGAGAAAGCGCCACGCTTCCCGAAGGGAGAAA
GGCGGACAGGTATCCGGTAAGCGGCAGGGTCGGAACAGGAGAGCGCACGAGGGAGCTTCCAGGGGGAAAC
GCCTGGTATCTTTATAGTCCTGTCGGGTTTCGCCACCTCTGACTTGAGCGTCGATTTTTGTGATGCTCGT
CAGGGGGGCGGAGCCTATGGAAAAACGCCAGCAACGCGGCCTTTTTACGGTTCCTGGCCTTTTGCTGGCC
TTTTGCTCACATGTTCTTTCCTGCGTTATCCCCTGATTCTGTGGATAACCGTATTACCGCCTTTGAGTGA
GCTGATACCGCTCGCCGCAGCCGAACGACCGAGCGCAGCGAGTCAGTGAGCGAGGAAGCGGAAGAGCGCC
CAATACGCAAACCGCCTCTCCCCGCGCGTTGGCCGATTCATTAATGCAGCTGGCACGACAGGTTTCCCGA
CTGGAAAGCGGGCAGTGAGCGCAACGCAATTAATGTGAGTTAGCTCACTCATTAGGCACCCCAGGCTTTA
CACTTTATGCTTCCGGCTCGTATGTTGTGTGGAATTGTGAGCGGATAACAATTTCACACAGGAAACAGCT
ATGACCATGATTACGCCAAGCGCGCAATTAACCCTCACTAAAGGGAACAAAAGCTGGAGCTGCAAGCTTA
ATGTAGTCTTATGCAATACTCTTGTAGTCTTGCAACATGGTAACGATGAGTTAGCAACATGCCTTACAAG
GAGAGAAAAAGCACCGTGCATGCCGATTGGTGGAAGTAAGGTGGTACGATCGTGCCTTATTAGGAAGGCA
ACAGACGGGTCTGACATGGATTGGACGAACCACTGAATTGCCGCATTGCAGAGATATTGTATTTAAGTGC
CTAGCTCGATACATAAACGGGTCTCTCTGGTTAGACCAGATCTGAGCCTGGGAGCTCTCTGGCTAACTAG
GGAACCCACTGCTTAAGCCTCAATAAAGCTTGCCTTGAGTGCTTCAAGTAGTGTGTGCCCGTCTGTTGTG
TGACTCTGGTAACTAGAGATCCCTCAGACCCTTTTAGTCAGTGTGGAAAATCTCTAGCAGTGGCGCCCGA
ACAGGGACTTGAAAGCGAAAGGGAAACCAGAGGAGCTCTCTCGACGCAGGACTCGGCTTGCTGAAGCGCG
CACGGCAAGAGGCGAGGGGCGGCGACTGGTGAGTACGCCAAAAATTTTGACTAGCGGAGGCTAGAAGGAG
AGAGATGGGTGCGAGAGCGTCAGTATTAAGCGGGGGAGAATTAGATCGCGATGGGAAAAAATTCGGTTAA
GGCCAGGGGGAAAGAAAAAATATAAATTAAAACATATAGTATGGGCAAGCAGGGAGCTAGAACGATTCGC
AGTTAATCCTGGCCTGTTAGAAACATCAGAAGGCTGTAGACAAATACTGGGACAGCTACAACCATCCCTT
CAGACAGGATCAGAAGAACTTAGATCATTATATAATACAGTAGCAACCCTCTATTGTGTGCATCAAAGGA
TAGAGATAAAAGACACCAAGGAAGCTTTAGACAAGATAGAGGAAGAGCAAAACAAAAGTAAGACCACCGC
ACAGCAAGCGGCCGCTGATCTTCAGACCTGGAGGAGGAGATATGAGGGACAATTGGAGAAGTGAATTATA
TAAATATAAAGTAGTAAAAATTGAACCATTAGGAGTAGCACCCACCAAGGCAAAGAGAAGAGTGGTGCAG
AGAGAAAAAAGAGCAGTGGGAATAGGAGCTTTGTTCCTTGGGTTCTTGGGAGCAGCAGGAAGCACTATGG
GCGCAGCGTCAATGACGCTGACGGTACAGGCCAGACAATTATTGTCTGGTATAGTGCAGCAGCAGAACAA
TTTGCTGAGGGCTATTGAGGCGCAACAGCATCTGTTGCAACTCACAGTCTGGGGCATCAAGCAGCTCCAG
GCAAGAATCCTGGCTGTGGAAAGATACCTAAAGGATCAACAGCTCCTGGGGATTTGGGGTTGCTCTGGAA
AACTCATTTGCACCACTGCTGTGCCTTGGAATGCTAGTTGGAGTAATAAATCTCTGGAACAGATTTGGAA
TCACACGACCTGGATGGAGTGGGACAGAGAAATTAACAATTACACAAGCTTAATACACTCCTTAATTGAA
GAATCGCAAAACCAGCAAGAAAAGAATGAACAAGAATTATTGGAATTAGATAAATGGGCAAGTTTGTGGA
ATTGGTTTAACATAACAAATTGGCTGTGGTATATAAAATTATTCATAATGATAGTAGGAGGCTTGGTAGG
TTTAAGAATAGTTTTTGCTGTACTTTCTATAGTGAATAGAGTTAGGCAGGGATATTCACCATTATCGTTT
CAGACCCACCTCCCAACCCCGAGGGGACAATTCTCGACCTCGAGACAAATGGCAGTATTCATCCACAATT
TTAAAAGAAAAGGGGGGATTGGGGGGTACAGTGCAGGGGAAAGAATAGTAGACATAATAGCAACAGACAT
ACAAACTAAAGAATTACAAAAACAAATTACAAAAATTCAAAATTTTCGGGTTTATTACAGGGACAGCAGA
GATCCACTTTGGCCGCGAATCGATATGTCGAGTTTACTCCCTATCAGTGATAGAGAACGTATGTCGAGTT
TACTCCCTATCAGTGATAGAGAACGATG
